LOCUS       Exported 5988 bp ds-DNA circular SYN 12-MAY-2021
DEFINITION  Bacterial expression for structure determination; may not be full
            ORF.
ACCESSION   .
VERSION     .
KEYWORDS    5J3E (THYN1)
SOURCE      synthetic DNA construct
  ORGANISM  synthetic DNA construct
REFERENCE   1 (bases 1 to 5988)
  TITLE     SGC Toronto Q3 Q4 2015, Q1 2016
REFERENCE   2 (bases 1 to 5988)
  AUTHORS   .
  TITLE     Direct Submission
  JOURNAL   Exported May 12, 2021 from SnapGene Server 1.1.58
            http://www.snapgene.com
FEATURES             Location/Qualifiers
     source          1..5988
                     /organism="synthetic DNA construct"
                     /mol_type="other DNA"
     rep_origin      12..467
                     /direction=RIGHT
                     /label=f1 ori
                     /note="f1 bacteriophage origin of replication; arrow
                     indicates direction of (+) strand synthesis"
     primer_bind     complement(99..118)
                     /label=F1ori-R
                     /note="F1 origin, reverse primer"
     primer_bind     309..330
                     /label=F1ori-F
                     /note="F1 origin, forward primer"
     CDS             complement(560..1375)
                     /codon_start=1
                     /gene="aph(3')-Ia"
                     /product="aminoglycoside phosphotransferase"
                     /label=KanR
                     /note="confers resistance to kanamycin in bacteria or G418
                     (Geneticin(R)) in eukaryotes"
                     /translation="MSHIQRETSCSRPRLNSNMDADLYGYKWARDNVGQSGATIYRLYG
                     KPDAPELFLKHGKGSVANDVTDEMVRLNWLTEFMPLPTIKHFIRTPDDAWLLTTAIPGK
                     TAFQVLEEYPDSGENIVDALAVFLRRLHSIPVCNCPFNSDRVFRLAQAQSRMNNGLVDA
                     SDFDDERNGWPVEQVWKEMHKLLPFSPDSVVTHGDFSLDNLIFDEGKLIGCIDVGRVGI
                     ADRYQDLAILWNCLGEFSPSLQKRLFQKYGIDNPDMNKLQFHLMLDEFF"
     primer_bind     1283..1302
                     /label=Kan-R
                     /note="Kanamycin resistance gene, reverse primer"
     primer_bind     1367..1386
                     /label=pENTR-R
                     /note="pENTR vectors, reverse primer"
     rep_origin      1497..2085
                     /direction=RIGHT
                     /label=ori
                     /note="high-copy-number ColE1/pMB1/pBR322/pUC origin of
                     replication"
     primer_bind     1986..2005
                     /label=pBR322ori-F
                     /note="pBR322 origin, forward primer"
     primer_bind     2239..2256
                     /label=L4440
                     /note="L4440 vector, forward primer"
     misc_feature    2271..2413
                     /label=bom
                     /note="basis of mobility region from pBR322"
     primer_bind     complement(2339..2358)
                     /label=pRS-marker
                     /note="pRS vectors, use to sequence yeast selectable
                     marker"
     primer_bind     2499..2521
                     /label=pGEX 3'
                     /note="pGEX vectors, reverse primer"
     CDS             complement(2515..2706)
                     /codon_start=1
                     /gene="rop"
                     /product="Rop protein, which maintains plasmids at low copy
                     number"
                     /label=rop
                     /translation="MTKQEKTALNMARFIRSQTLTLLEKLNELDADEQADICESLHDHA
                     DELYRSCLARFGDDGENL"
     CDS             complement(3515..4597)
                     /codon_start=1
                     /gene="lacI"
                     /product="lac repressor"
                     /label=lacI
                     /note="The lac repressor binds to the lac operator to
                     inhibit transcription in E. coli. This inhibition can be
                     relieved by adding lactose or
                     isopropyl-beta-D-thiogalactopyranoside (IPTG)."
                     /translation="MKPVTLYDVAEYAGVSYQTVSRVVNQASHVSAKTREKVEAAMAEL
                     NYIPNRVAQQLAGKQSLLIGVATSSLALHAPSQIVAAIKSRADQLGASVVVSMVERSGV
                     EACKAAVHNLLAQRVSGLIINYPLDDQDAIAVEAACTNVPALFLDVSDQTPINSIIFSH
                     EDGTRLGVEHLVALGHQQIALLAGPLSSVSARLRLAGWHKYLTRNQIQPIAEREGDWSA
                     MSGFQQTMQMLNEGIVPTAMLVANDQMALGAMRAITESGLRVGADISVVGYDDTEDSSC
                     YIPPLTTIKQDFRLLGQTSVDRLLQLSQGQAVKGNQLLPVSLVKRKTTLAPNTQTASPR
                     ALADSLMQLARQVSRLESGQ"
     primer_bind     4559..4578
                     /label=LacI-R
                     /note="LacI, reverse primer"
     promoter        complement(4598..4675)
                     /gene="lacI"
                     /label=lacI promoter
     primer_bind     4881..4900
                     /label=pBRrevBam
                     /note="pBR322 vectors, tet region, downstream of BamHI,
                     reverse primer"
     primer_bind     4984..5003
                     /label=T7
                     /note="T7 promoter, forward primer"
     promoter        4984..5002
                     /label=T7 promoter
                     /note="promoter for bacteriophage T7 RNA polymerase"
     protein_bind    5003..5027
                     /label=lac operator
                     /bound_moiety="lac repressor encoded by lacI"
                     /note="The lac repressor binds to the lac operator to
                     inhibit transcription in E. coli. This inhibition can be
                     relieved by adding lactose or
                     isopropyl-beta-D-thiogalactopyranoside (IPTG)."
     RBS             5042..5064
                     /note="efficient ribosome binding site from bacteriophage
                     T7 gene 10 (Olins and Rangwala, 1989)"
     CDS             5074..5091
                     /codon_start=1
                     /product="6xHis affinity tag"
                     /label=6xHis
                     /translation="HHHHHH"
     CDS             5104..5124
                     /codon_start=1
                     /product="tobacco etch virus (TEV) protease recognition and
                     cleavage site"
                     /label=TEV site
                     /translation="ENLYFQG"
     CDS             5832..5849
                     /codon_start=1
                     /product="6xHis affinity tag"
                     /label=6xHis
                     /translation="HHHHHH"
     primer_bind     complement(5902..5920)
                     /label=T7 Term
                     /note="T7 terminator, reverse primer"
     terminator      5916..5963
                     /label=T7 terminator
                     /note="transcription terminator for bacteriophage T7 RNA
                     polymerase"
ORIGIN
        1 tggcgaatgg gnnnnnnnnn nnnnnnnnnn nnnnnnnnnn nnnnnnnnnn nnnnnnnnnn
       61 nnnnnnnnnn nnnnnnnnnn nnnnnnnnnn nnnnnnnnnn nnnnnnnnnn nnnnnnnnnn
      121 nnnnnnnnnn nnnnncnnnn nnnnnnnnnn nnnnnnnnnn nnnnnnnnnn nnnnnnnnnn
      181 nnnnnnnnnn nnnnnnnnnn nnnnnnnnnn nnnnnnnnnn nnnnnnnann nnnnnnnnnn
      241 nnnnnnnnnn nnnnnnnnnn nnnnnnnnnn nnnnnnncct ttgacgttgg agtccacgtt
      301 ctttnnnnnn nnnnnnnnnn nnnnnnnnnn nnnnnnnnnn naccctatct cggtctattc
      361 ttttgattta taagggattt tgccgatttc ggcctattgg ttaaaaaatg agctgattta
      421 acaaaaattt aacgcgaatt ttaacaaaat attaacgttt acaatttcag gtggcacttt
      481 tcggggaaat gtgcgcggaa cccctatttg tttatttttc taaatacatt caaatatgta
      541 tccgctcatg aattaattct tagaaaaact catcgagcat caaatgaaac tgcaatttat
      601 tcatatcagg attatcaata ccatattttt gaaaaagccg tttctgtaat gaaggagaaa
      661 actcaccgag gcagttccat aggatggcaa gatcctggta tcggtctgcg attccgactc
      721 gtccaacatc aatacaacct attaatttcc cctcgtcaaa aataaggtta tcaagtgaga
      781 aatcaccatg agtgacgact gaatccggtg agaatggcaa aagtttatgc atttctttcc
      841 agacttgttc aacaggccag ccattacgct cgtcatcaaa atcactcgca tcaaccaaac
      901 cgttattcat tcgtgattgc gcctgagcga gacgaaatac gcgatcgctg ttaaaaggac
      961 aattacaaac aggaatcgaa tgcaaccggc gcaggaacac tgccagcgca tcaacaatat
     1021 tttcacctga atcaggatat tcttctaata cctggaatgc tgttttcccg gggatcgcag
     1081 tggtgagtaa ccatgcatca tcaggagtac ggataaaatg cttgatggtc ggaagaggca
     1141 taaattccgt cagccagttt agtctgacca tctcatctgt aacatcattg gcaacgctac
     1201 ctttgccatg tttcagaaac aactctggcg catcgggctt cccatacaat cgatagattg
     1261 tcgcacctga ttgcccgaca ttatcgcgag cccatttata cccatataaa tcagcatcca
     1321 tgttggaatt taatcgcggc ctagagcaag acgtttcccg ttgaatatgg ctcataacac
     1381 cccttgtatt actgtttatg taagcagaca gttttattgt tcatgaccaa aatcccttaa
     1441 cgtgagtttt cgttccactg agcgtcagac cccgtagaaa agatcaaagg atcttcttga
     1501 gatccttttt ttctgcgcgt aatctgctgc ttgcaaacaa aaaaaccacc gctaccagcg
     1561 gtggtttgtt tgccggatca agagctacca actctttttc cgaaggtaac tggcttcagc
     1621 agagcgcaga taccaaatac tgtccttcta gtgtagccgt agttaggcca ccacttcaag
     1681 aactctgtag caccgcctac atacctcgct ctgctaatcc tgttaccagt ggctgctgcc
     1741 agtggcgata agtcgtgtct taccgggttg gactcaagac gatagttacc ggataaggcg
     1801 cagcggtcgg gctgaacggg gggttcgtgc acacagccca gcttggagcg aacgacctac
     1861 accgaactga gatacctaca gcgtgagcta tgagaaagcg ccacgcttcc cgaagggaga
     1921 aaggcggaca ggtatccggt aagcggcagg gtcggaacag gagagcgcac gagggagctt
     1981 ccagggggaa acgcctggta tctttatagt cctgtcgggt ttcgccacct ctgacttgag
     2041 cgtcgatttt tgtgatgctc gtcagggggg cggagcctat ggaaaaacgc cagcaacgcg
     2101 gcctttttac ggttcctggc cttttgctgg ccttttgctc acatgttctt tcctgcgtta
     2161 tcccctgatt ctgtggataa ccgtattacc gcctttgagt gagctgatac cgctcgccgc
     2221 agccgaacga ccgagcgcag cgagtcagtg agcgaggaag cggaagagcg cctgatgcgg
     2281 tattttctcc ttacgcatct gtgcggtatt tcacaccgca tatatggtgc actctcagta
     2341 caatctgctc tgatgccgca tagttaagcc agtatacact ccgctatcgc tacgtgactg
     2401 ggtcatggct gcgccccgac acccgccaac acccgctgac gcgccctgac gggcttgtct
     2461 gctcccggca tccgcttaca gacaagctgt gaccgtctcc gggagctgca tgtgtcagag
     2521 gttttcaccg tcatcaccga aacgcgcgag gcagctgcgg taaagctcat cagcgtggtc
     2581 gtgaagcgat tcacagatgt ctgcctgttc atccgcgtcc agctcgttga gtttctccag
     2641 aagcgttaat gtctggcttc tgataaagcg ggccatgtta agggcggttt tttcctgttt
     2701 ggtcactgat gcctccgtgt aagggggatt tctgttcatg ggggtaatga taccgatgaa
     2761 acgagagagg atgctcacga tacgggttac tgatgatgaa catgcccggt tactggaacg
     2821 ttgtgagggt aaacaactgg cggtatggat gcggcgggac cagagaaaaa tcactcaggg
     2881 tcaatgccag cgcttcgtta atacagatgt aggtgttcca cagggtagcc agcagcatcc
     2941 tgcgatgcag atccggaaca taatggtgca gggcgctgac ttccgcgttt ccagacttta
     3001 cgaaacacgg aaaccgaaga ccattcatgt tgttgctcag gtcgcagacg ttttgcagca
     3061 gcagtcgctt cacgttcgct cgcgtatcgg tgattcattc tgctaaccag taaggcaacc
     3121 ccgccagcct agccgggtcc tcaacgacag gagcacgatc atgcgcaccc gtggggccgc
     3181 catgccggcg ataatggcct gcttctcgcc gaaacgtttg gtggcgggac cagtgacgaa
     3241 ggcttgagcg agggcgtgca agattccgaa taccgcaagc gacaggccga tcatcgtcgc
     3301 gctccagcga aagcggtcct cgccgaaaat gacccagagc gctgccggca cctgtcctac
     3361 gagttgcatg ataaagaaga cagtcataag tgcggcgacg atagtcatgc cccgcgccca
     3421 ccggaaggag ctgactgggt tgaaggctct caagggcatc ggtcgagatc ccggtgccta
     3481 atgagtgagc taacttacat taattgcgtt gcgctcactg cccgctttcc agtcgggaaa
     3541 cctgtcgtgc cagctgcatt aatgaatcgg ccaacgcgcg gggagaggcg gtttgcgtat
     3601 tgggcgccag ggtggttttt cttttcacca gtgagacggg caacagctga ttgcccttca
     3661 ccgcctggcc ctgagagagt tgcagcaagc ggtccacgct ggtttgcccc agcaggcgaa
     3721 aatcctgttt gatggtggtt aacggcggga tataacatga gctgtcttcg gtatcgtcgt
     3781 atcccactac cgagatatcc gcaccaacgc gcagcccgga ctcggtaatg gcgcgcattg
     3841 cgcccagcgc catctgatcg ttggcaacca gcatcgcagt gggaacgatg ccctcattca
     3901 gcatttgcat ggtttgttga aaaccggaca tggcactcca gtcgccttcc cgttccgcta
     3961 tcggctgaat ttgattgcga gtgagatatt tatgccagcc agccagacgc agacgcgccg
     4021 agacagaact taatgggccc gctaacagcg cgatttgctg gtgacccaat gcgaccagat
     4081 gctccacgcc cagtcgcgta ccgtcttcat gggagaaaat aatactgttg atgggtgtct
     4141 ggtcagagac atcaagaaat aacgccggaa cattagtgca ggcagcttcc acagcaatgg
     4201 catcctggtc atccagcgga tagttaatga tcagcccact gacgcgttgc gcgagaagat
     4261 tgtgcaccgc cgctttacag gcttcgacgc cgcttcgttc taccatcgac accaccacgc
     4321 tggcacccag ttgatcggcg cgagatttaa tcgccgcgac aatttgcgac ggcgcgtgca
     4381 gggccagact ggaggtggca acgccaatca gcaacgactg tttgcccgcc agttgttgtg
     4441 ccacgcggtt gggaatgtaa ttcagctccg ccatcgccgc ttccactttt tcccgcgttt
     4501 tcgcagaaac gtggctggcc tggttcacca cgcgggaaac ggtctgataa gagacaccgg
     4561 catactctgc gacatcgtat aacgttactg gtttcacatt caccaccctg aattgactct
     4621 cttccgggcg ctatcatgcc ataccgcgaa aggttttgcg ccattcgatg gtgtccggga
     4681 tctcgacgct ctcccttatg cgactcctgc attaggaagc agcccagtag taggttgagg
     4741 ccgttgagca ccgccgccgc aaggaatggt gcatgcaagg agatggcgcc caacagtccc
     4801 ccggccacgg ggcctgccac catacccacg ccgaaacaag cgctcatgag cccgaagtgg
     4861 cgagcccgat cttccccatc ggtgatgtcg gcgatatagg cgccagcaac cgcacctgtg
     4921 gcgccggtga tgccggccac gatgcgtccg gcgtagagga tcgagatctc gatcccgcga
     4981 aattaatacg actcactata ggggaattgt gagcggataa caattcccct ctagaaataa
     5041 ttttgtttaa ctttaagaag gagatatacc atgcatcatc atcatcatca cagcagcggc
     5101 agagaaaact tgtatttcca gggcatgtcg agaccccgga agaggctggc tgggacttct
     5161 ggttcagaca agggactatc aggaaaacgc accaaaactg agaactcagg tgaggcatta
     5221 gctaaagtgg aggactccaa ccctcagaag acttcagcca ctaaaaactg tttgaagaat
     5281 ctaagcagcc actggctgat gaagtcagag ccagagagcc gcctagagaa aggtgtagat
     5341 gtgaagttca gcattgagga tctcaaagca cagcccaaac agacaacatg ctgggatggt
     5401 gttcgtaact accaggctcg gaacttcctt agagccatga agctgggaga agaagccttc
     5461 ttctaccata gcaactgcaa agagccaggc atcgcaggac tcatgaagat cgtgaaagag
     5521 gcttacccag accacacaca gtttgagaaa aacaatcccc attatgaccc atctagcaaa
     5581 gaggacaacc ctaagtggtc catggtggat gtacagtttg ttcggatgat gaaacgtttc
     5641 attcccctgg ctgagctcaa atcctatcat caagctcaca aagctactgg tggcccctta
     5701 aaaaatatgg ttctcttcac tcgccagaga ttatcaatcc agcccctgac ccaggaagag
     5761 tttgattttg ttttgagcct ggaggaaaag gaaccaagtt aatgatgacg aagcttgcgg
     5821 ccgcactcga gcaccaccac caccaccact gagatccggc tgctaacaaa gcccgaaagg
     5881 aagctgagtt ggctgctgcc accgctgagc aataactagc ataacccctt ggggcctcta
     5941 aacgggtctt gaggggtttt ttgctgaaag gaggaactat atccggat
//
