[The description below was written by a language model from this plasmid's Addgene catalogue record and the feature table of its GenBank file.]
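Description:
5J3E (THYN1) is a bacterial expression plasmid built on the pET28-MHL backbone, made to produce a human THYN1 (thymocyte nuclear protein 1) fragment for structure determination. The 678 bp insert was introduced by ligation-independent cloning, and the record cautions that it may not be the complete open reading frame, as is common for constructs trimmed to a crystallisable domain. The insert is not annotated as a feature in the sequence record, but the gap between the TEV site and the downstream vector elements matches its stated size.

Expression is driven by a T7 promoter followed directly by a lac operator and the strong phage T7 gene 10 ribosome binding site. The plasmid also carries lacI under its own promoter. Transcription therefore needs a host that supplies T7 RNA polymerase, stays repressed until IPTG or lactose is added, and ends at a T7 terminator. The protein carries a vector-encoded N-terminal 6xHis tag for metal-affinity purification, followed by a TEV protease site that allows the tag to be removed. A second 6xHis coding segment lies downstream of the insert, but the record does not say whether it is translated in frame, and the catalogue lists only the N-terminal tags.

The plasmid is selected with kanamycin through the aph(3')-Ia gene and replicates from a ColE1/pBR322-type origin accompanied by the bom and rop elements. The catalogue calls it high copy, although rop normally lowers copy number. An f1 origin is also present. The sequence record is 5988 bp, shorter than the listed 7325 bp empty backbone, presumably because cloning displaces a stuffer segment.
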