Addgene plasmid #79524: 5J3E (THYN1)
Purpose: Bacterial expression for structure determination; may not be full ORF
Depositing lab: Cheryl Arrowsmith. Depositing organization: University of Toronto.
Backbone
  Vector backbone: pET28-MHL
  Backbone manufacturer: SGC (Addgene Plasmid #26096)
  Backbone size w/o insert (bp): 7325
  Vector type: Bacterial Expression
Growth in bacteria
  Bacterial resistance: Kanamycin, 50 μg/mL
  Growth temperature: 37°C
  Growth strain: DH5alpha
  Copy number: High Copy
Gene/Insert
  Gene/Insert name: THYN1 (alt name: THYN1:PBC006-A10:C234683)
  Species: H. sapiens (human)
  Insert size (bp): 678
  Entrez Gene: THYN1 (a.k.a. HSPC144, MDS012, MY105, THY28, THY28KD)
  Promoter: T7-lacO
  Tag / fusion protein: 6xHis (N terminal on backbone); TEV cleavage site (N terminal on backbone)
  Cloning method: Ligation Independent Cloning
  Sequencing primers: 5′ T7; 3′ T7-term
Terms and licenses: Academic/Nonprofit Terms; Industry Terms: Not Available to Industry
Depositor comments: Please see http://www.thesgc.org/structures/5J3E for more information.
How to cite: 5J3E (THYN1) was a gift from Cheryl Arrowsmith (Addgene plasmid # 79524 ; http://n2t.net/addgene:79524 ; RRID:Addgene_79524)
