>Addgene plasmid #79524 | 5J3E (THYN1) | depositor partial sequence | sequence record 148647 | Insert sequence
ATGTCGAGACCCCGGAAGAGGCTGGCTGGGACTTCTGGTTCAGACAAGGGACTATCAGGAAAACGCACCA
AAACTGAGAACTCAGGTGAGGCATTAGCTAAAGTGGAGGACTCCAACCCTCAGAAGACTTCAGCCACTAA
AAACTGTTTGAAGAATCTAAGCAGCCACTGGCTGATGAAGTCAGAGCCAGAGAGCCGCCTAGAGAAAGGT
GTAGATGTGAAGTTCAGCATTGAGGATCTCAAAGCACAGCCCAAACAGACAACATGCTGGGATGGTGTTC
GTAACTACCAGGCTCGGAACTTCCTTAGAGCCATGAAGCTGGGAGAAGAAGCCTTCTTCTACCATAGCAA
CTGCAAAGAGCCAGGCATCGCAGGACTCATGAAGATCGTGAAAGAGGCTTACCCAGACCACACACAGTTT
GAGAAAAACAATCCCCATTATGACCCATCTAGCAAAGAGGACAACCCTAAGTGGTCCATGGTGGATGTAC
AGTTTGTTCGGATGATGAAACGTTTCATTCCCCTGGCTGAGCTCAAATCCTATCATCAAGCTCACAAAGC
TACTGGTGGCCCCTTAAAAAATATGGTTCTCTTCACTCGCCAGAGATTATCAATCCAGCCCCTGACCCAG
GAAGAGTTTGATTTTGTTTTGAGCCTGGAGGAAAAGGAACCAAGTTAA
