>Addgene plasmid #79524 | 5J3E (THYN1) | addgene partial sequence | sequence record 150162 | T7 5'-TAATACGACTCACTATAGGG-3'
ACTTTAAGAAGGAGATATACCATGCATCATCATCATCATCACAGCAGCGGCAGAGAAAACTTGTATTTCC
AGGGCATGTCGAGACCCCGGAAGAGGCTGGCTGGGACTTCTGGTTCAGACAAGGGACTATCAGGAAAACG
CACCAAAACTGAGAACTCAGGTGAGGCATTAGCTAAAGTGGAGGACTCCAACCCTCAGAAGACTTCAGCC
ACTAAAAACTGTTTGAAGAATCTAAGCAGCCACTGGCTGATGAAGTCAGAGCCAGAGAGCCGCCTAGAGA
AAGGTGTAGATGTGAAGTTCAGCATTGAGGATCTCAAAGCACAGCCCAAACAGACAACATGCTGGGATGG
TGTTCGTAACTACCAGGCTCGGAACTTCCTTAGAGCCATGAAGCTGGGAGAAGAAGCCTTCTTCTACCAT
AGCAACTGCAAAGAGCCAGGCATCGCAGGACTCATGAAGATCGTGAAAGAGGCTTACCCAGACCACACAC
AGTTTGAGAAAAACAATCCCCATTATGACCCATCTAGCAAAGAGGACAACCCTAAGTGGTCCATGGTGGA
TGTACAGTTTGTTCGGATGATGAAACGTTTCATTCCCCTGGCTGAGCTCAAATCCTATCATCAAGCTCAC
AAAGCTACTGGTGGCCCCTTAAAAAATATGGTTCTCTTCACTCGCCAGAGATTATCAATCCAGCCCCTGA
CCCAGGAAGAGTTTGATTTTGTTTTGAGCCTGGAGGAAAAGGAACCAAGTTAATGATGACGAAGCTTGCG
GCCGCACTCGAGCACCACCACCACCACCACTGAGATCCGGCTGCTAACAAAGCCCGAAAGGAAGCTGAGT
TGGCTGCTGCCACCGCTGAGCAATAACTAGCATAACCCCTTGGGGCCTCTAAACGGGTCTTGAGGG
