>Addgene plasmid #79524 | 5J3E (THYN1) | addgene partial sequence | sequence record 150163 | T7term 5'-GCTAGTTATTGCTCAGCGG-3'
TTGTTAGCAGCCGGATCTCAGTGGTGGTGGTGGTGGTGCTCGAGTGCGGCCGCAAGCTTCGTCATCATTA
ACTTGGTTCCTTTTCCTCCAGGCTCAAAACAAAATCAAACTCTTCCTGGGTCAGGGGCTGGATTGATAAT
CTCTGGCGAGTGAAGAGAACCATATTTTTTAAGGGGCCACCAGTAGCTTTGTGAGCTTGATGATAGGATT
TGAGCTCAGCCAGGGGAATGAAACGTTTCATCATCCGAACAAACTGTACATCCACCATGGACCACTTAGG
GTTGTCCTCTTTGCTAGATGGGTCATAATGGGGATTGTTTTTCTCAAACTGTGTGTGGTCTGGGTAAGCC
TCTTTCACGATCTTCATGAGTCCTGCGATGCCTGGCTCTTTGCAGTTGCTATGGTAGAAGAAGGCTTCTT
CTCCCAGCTTCATGGCTCTAAGGAAGTTCCGAGCCTGGTAGTTACGAACACCATCCCAGCATGTTGTCTG
TTTGGGCTGTGCTTTGAGATCCTCAATGCTGAACTTCACATCTACACCTTTCTCTAGGCGGCTCTCTGGC
TCTGACTTCATCAGCCAGTGGCTGCTTAGATTCTTCAAACAGTTTTTAGTGGCTGAAGTCTTCTGAGGGT
TGGAGTCCTCCACTTTAGCTAATGCCTCACCTGAGTTCTCAGTTTTGGTGCGTTTTCCTGATAGTCCCTT
GTCTGAACCAGAAGTCCCAGCCAGCCTCTTCCGGGGTCTCGACATGCCCTGGAAATACAAGTTTTCTCTG
CCGCTGCTGTGATGATGATGATGATGCATGGTATATCTCCTTCTTAAAGTTAAACAAAATTATTTCTAGA
GGGGAATTGTTATCCGCTCACAATTCCCC
